Addgene plasmid #122712: pSKAP_AJ
Purpose: pSKAP plasmid containing the unique DNA barcode "AJ" to be used for allelic exchange on bacterial chromosomes and subsequent molecular identification.
Depositing lab: Travis Bourret. Depositing organization: Creighton University. Publication: Digital PCR-based Competitive Index for High-throughput Analysis of Fitness in Salmonella. Shaw JA, Bourret TJ. J Vis Exp. 2019 May 13;(147). doi: 10.3791/59630. PubMed 31132072.
Backbone
  Vector backbone: pSKAP
  Backbone manufacturer: Shaw and Bourret
  Backbone size w/o insert (bp): 4703
  Total vector size (bp): 4728
  Modifications to backbone: Addition of AJ barcode sequence. AGTGGTTGAGCAAGTCGCCTGTCT
  Vector type: Bacterial Expression
Growth in bacteria
  Bacterial resistance: Chloramphenicol, 25 μg/mL
  Growth temperature: 37°C
  Growth strain: DH5alpha
  Copy number: High Copy
Gene/Insert
  Gene/Insert name: Barcode AJ
  Insert size (bp): 25
Terms and licenses: Academic/Nonprofit Terms; Industry Terms: Not Available to Industry
How to cite: pSKAP_AJ was a gift from Travis Bourret (Addgene plasmid # 122712 ; http://n2t.net/addgene:122712 ; RRID:Addgene_122712)
