[The description below was written by a language model from this plasmid's Addgene catalogue record and pLannotate feature annotations shown in this document.]
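Description:
pSKAP_AJ is a 4,728 bp high-copy bacterial plasmid built on the pSKAP backbone, which the feature table shows to be a pBluescript-type cloning vector. It carries a ColE1/pUC origin for replication in E. coli, an f1 phage origin, the lac promoter/operator region with a lacZα fragment, and T3 and T7 promoters flanking remnants of the pBluescript multiple cloning site. Selection is by chloramphenicol through an intact cat gene driven by its own promoter. Only a fragment of the β-lactamase gene is annotated next to the AmpR promoter, which suggests the original ampicillin marker was disrupted or replaced by the chloramphenicol cassette.

Between the MCS remnants lies a kanamycin/neomycin resistance gene (neo, nptII) preceded by a fragment of Tn5-derived sequence and bracketed by two FRT sites. This is the familiar layout of a FLP-excisable resistance cassette. It can be selected after integration into a chromosome and then removed by FLP recombinase, leaving a small scar. The construct-specific payload is the short "AJ" DNA barcode, recorded as a 25 bp insert. It is not annotated in the feature table, so its exact position relative to the FRT-flanked cassette cannot be read from the record.

According to the stated purpose, the plasmid is used to transfer the barcode onto bacterial chromosomes by allelic exchange, so that strains can then be identified molecularly. The associated publication describes a digital PCR-based competitive index for high-throughput fitness analysis in Salmonella, in which differently barcoded strains from the pSKAP series would be distinguished and quantified in mixed populations.
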