Features (pLannotate 1.2.2; 19 found; start..end, strand, type, name):
    400..492     +  CDS            lacI (fragment): lac repressor; lacI; The lac repressor binds to the lac operator to inhibit transcription in E. coli. This inhibition can be relieved by adding lactose or isopropyl-β-D-thiogalactopyranoside (IPTG).
    505..526     +  protein_bind   CAP binding site: CAP binding activates transcription in the presence of cAMP. E. coli catabolite activator protein
    541..571     +  promoter       lac promoter: promoter for the E. coli lac operon
    579..595     +  protein_bind   lac operator: The lac repressor binds to the lac operator to inhibit transcription in E. coli. This inhibition can be relieved by adding lactose or isopropyl-β-D-thiogalactopyranoside (IPTG). lac repressor encoded by lacI
    640..658     +  promoter       T3 promoter: promoter for bacteriophage T3 RNA polymerase
    671..699     +  misc_feature   MCS (fragment): pBluescript multiple cloning site
    728..761     +  protein_bind   FRT (minimal): supports FLP-mediated excision but not integration (Turan and Bode, 2011) FLP recombinase from the Saccharomyces cerevisiae 2μ plasmid
    768..1097    +  CDS            tnpA (fragment): TN5P_ECOLX - Also known as tnp. Experimental evidence at protein level: Swiss-Prot protein existence level 1. Mediates transposition of transposon Tn5 by a 'cut and paste' mechanism. First, the monomeric transposase binds the 19 bp inverted DNA repeats flanking the transposon. Then, dimerization of the DNA- bound transposase creates a synaptic DNA complex. After nicking of the first DNA strand, excision of the transposon proceeds through a series of intermediates. The transposase then mediates the insertion of the transposon at a new site by strand transfer. The activity of the wild- type tran
   1129..1920    +  CDS            neo: KKA2_KLEPN - Also known as kan, nptII. Experimental evidence at protein level: Swiss-Prot protein existence level 1. Resistance to kanamycin, neomycin, paromomycin, ribostamycin, butirosin and gentamicin B. From Klebsiella pneumoniae.
   1936..1983    +  protein_bind   FRT: FLP-mediated recombination occurs in the 8-bp core sequence TCTAGAAA (Turan and Bode, 2011). FLP recombinase from the Saccharomyces cerevisiae 2μ plasmid
   2064..2106    +  misc_feature   MCS (fragment): pBluescript multiple cloning site
   2115..2133    -  promoter       T7 promoter: promoter for bacteriophage T7 RNA polymerase
   2141..2296    +  CDS            lacZα (fragment): LacZα fragment of β-galactosidase; lacZ fragment
   2301..2729    +  rep_origin     f1 ori (sequence partly withheld): f1 bacteriophage origin of replication; arrow indicates direction of (+) strand synthesis
   2782..2886    +  promoter       AmpR promoter: bla
   2887..3096    +  CDS            AmpR (fragment): β-lactamase; bla; confers resistance to ampicillin, carbenicillin, and related antibiotics
   3375..4034    -  CDS            CmR: chloramphenicol acetyltransferase; cat; confers resistance to chloramphenicol
   4035..4137    -  promoter       cat promoter: promoter of the E. coli cat gene encoding chloramphenicol acetyltransferase
   4357..217     +  rep_origin     ori (across the origin): high-copy-number ColE1/pMB1/pBR322/pUC origin of replication
>Addgene plasmid #122712 | pSKAP_AJ | addgene full sequence | sequence record 245006 | Addgene NGS Result
GAGATACCTACAGCGTGAGCTATGAGAAAGCGCCACGCTTCCCGAAGGGAGAAAGGCGGACAGGTATCCG
GTAAGCGGCAGGGTCGGAACAGGAGAGCGCACGAGGGAGCTTCCAGGGGGAAACGCCTGGTATCTTTATA
GTCCTGTCGGGTTTCGCCACCTCTGACTTGAGCGTCGATTTTTGTGATGCTCGTCAGGGGGGCGGAGCCT
ATGGAAAAACGCCAGCAACGCGGCCTTTTTACGGTTCCTGGCCTTTTGCTGGCCTTTTGCTCACATGTTC
TTTCCTGCGTTATCCCCTGATTCTGTGGATAACCGTATTACCGCCTTTGAGTGAGCTGATACCGCTCGCC
GCAGCCGAACGACCGAGCGCAGCGAGTCAGTGAGCGAGGAAGCGGAAGAGCGCCCAATACGCAAACCGCC
TCTCCCCGCGCGTTGGCCGATTCATTAATGCAGCTGGCACGACAGGTTTCCCGACTGGAAAGCGGGCAGT
GAGCGCAACGCAATTAATGTGAGTTAGCTCACTCATTAGGCACCCCAGGCTTTACACTTTATGCTTCCGG
CTCGTATGTTGTGTGGAATTGTGAGCGGATAACAATTTCACACAGGAAACAGCTATGACCATGATTACGC
CAAGCGCGCAATTAACCCTCACTAAAGGGAACAAAAGCTGGAGCTCCACCGCGGTGGCGGCCGCTCTAGC
CCGGGCGGATCCGTCGACCTGCAGTTCGAAGTTCCTATTCTCTAGAAAGTATAGGAACTTCAGAGCGCTT
TTGAAGCTCACGCTGCCGCAAGCACTCAGGGCGCAAGGGCTGCTAAAGGAAGCGGAACACGTAGAAAGCC
AGTCCGCAGAAACGGTGCTGACCCCGGATGAATGTCAGCTACTGGGCTATCTGGACAAGGGAAAACGCAA
GCGCAAAGAGAAAGCAGGTAGCTTGCAGTGGGCTTACATGGCGATAGCTAGACTGGGCGGTTTTATGGAC
AGCAAGCGAACCGGAATTGCCAGCTGGGGCGCCCTCTGGTAAGGTTGGGAAGCCCTGCAAAGTAAACTGG
ATGGCTTTCTTGCCGCCAAGGATCTGATGGCGCAGGGGATCAAGATCTGATCAAGAGACAGGATGAGGAT
CGTTTCGCATGATTGAACAAGATGGATTGCACGCAGGTTCTCCGGCCGCTTGGGTGGAGAGGCTATTCGG
CTATGACTGGGCACAACAGACAATCGGCTGCTCTGATGCCGCCGTGTTCCGGCTGTCAGCGCAGGGGCGC
CCGGTTCTTTTTGTCAAGACCGACCTGTCCGGTGCCCTGAATGAACTGCAGGACGAGGCAGCGCGGCTAT
CGTGGCTGGCCACGACGGGCGTTCCTTGCGCAGCTGTGCTCGACGTTGTCACTGAAGCGGGAAGGGACTG
GCTGCTATTGGGCGAAGTGCCGGGGCAGGATCTCCTGTCATCTCACCTTGCTCCTGCCGAGAAAGTATCC
ATCATGGCTGATGCAATGCGGCGGCTGCATACGCTTGATCCGGCTACCTGCCCATTCGACCACCAAGCGA
AACATCGCATCGAGCGAGCACGTACTCGGATGGAAGCCGGTCTTGTCGATCAGGATGATCTGGACGAAGA
GCATCAGGGGCTCGCGCCAGCCGAACTGTTCGCCAGGCTCAAGGCGCGCATGCCCGACGGCGAGGATCTC
GTCGTGACCCATGGCGATGCCTGCTTGCCGAATATCATGGTGGAAAATGGCCGCTTTTCTGGATTCATCG
ACTGTGGCCGGCTGGGTGTGGCGGACCGCTATCAGGACATAGCGTTGGCTACCCGTGATATTGCTGAAGA
GCTTGGCGGCGAATGGGCTGACCGCTTCCTCGTGCTTTACGGTATCGCCGCTCCCGATTCGCAGCGCATC
GCCTTCTATCGCCTTCTTGACGAGTTCTTCTAATAAGGGGATCTTGAAGTTCCTATTCCGAAGTTCCTAT
TCTCTAGAAAGTATAGGAACTTCGAAGCAGCTCCAGCCTACACAATCGTAGACAGGCGACTTGCTCAACC
ACTCTCAAGACGTGTAATGCTGCAATCTGCATGCAAGCTTATCGATACCGTCGACCTCGAGGGGGGGCCC
GGTACCCAATTCGCCCTATAGTGAGTCGTATTACGCGCGCTCACTGGCCGTCGTTTTACAACGTCGTGAC
TGGGAAAACCCTGGCGTTACCCAACTTAATCGCCTTGCAGCACATCCCCCTTTCGCCAGCTGGCGTAATA
GCGAAGAGGCCCGCACCGATCGCCCTTCCCAACAGTTGCGCAGCCTGAATGGCGAATGGG
[124 nt withheld, positions 2301-2424]
C
[91 nt withheld, positions 2426-2516]
A
[49 nt withheld, positions 2518-2566]
CCTTTGACGTTGGAGTCCACGTTCTTT
[37 nt withheld, positions 2594-2630]
ACCCTATCTCGGTCTATTCTTTTGATTTATAAGGGATTTTGCCGATTTCGGCCTATTGGTTAAAAAATGA
GCTGATTTAACAAAAATTTAACGCGAATTTTAACAAAATATTAACGCTTACAATTTAGGTGGCACTTTTC
GGGGAAATGTGCGCGGAACCCCTATTTGTTTATTTTTCTAAATACATTCAAATATGTATCCGCTCATGAG
ACAATAACCCTGATAAATGCTTCAATAATATTGAAAAAGGAAGAGTATGAGTATTCAACATTTCCGTGTC
GCCCTTATTCCCTTTTTTGCGGCATTTTGCCTTCCTGTTTTTGCTCACCCAGAAACGCTGGTGAAAGTAA
AAGATGCTGAAGATCAGTTGGGTGCACGAGTGGGTTACATCGAACTGGATCTCAACAGCGGTAAGATCCT
TGAGAGTTTTCGCCCCGAAGAACGTTTTCCAATGATGAGCACTTTTTGATCAGAAAAAAAGGATCATATC
GTCAATTATTACCTCCACGGGGAGAGCCTGAGCAAACTGGCCTCAGGCATTTGAGAAGCACACGGTCACA
CTGCTTCCGGTAGTCAATAAACCGGTAAACCAGCAATAGACATAAGCGGCTATTTAACGACCCTGCCCTG
AACCGACGACCGGGTCGAATTTGCTTTCGAATTTCTGCCATTCATCCGCTTATTATCACTTATTCAGGCG
TAGCAACCAGGCGTTTAAGGGCACCAATAACTGCCTTAAAAAAATTACGCCCCGCCCTGCCACTCATCGC
AGTACTGTTGTAATTCATTAAGCATTCTGCCGACATGGAAGCCATCACAAACGGCATGATGAACCTGAAT
CGCCAGCGGCATCAGCACCTTGTCGCCTTGCGTATAATATTTGCCCATGGTGAAAACGGGGGCGAAGAAG
TTGTCCATATTGGCCACGTTTAAATCAAAACTGGTGAAACTCACCCAGGGATTGGCTGAGACGAAAAACA
TATTCTCAATAAACCCTTTAGGGAAATAGGCCAGGTTTTCACCGTAACACGCCACATCTTGCGAATATAT
GTGTAGAAACTGCCGGAAATCGTCGTGGTATTCACTCCAGAGCGATGAAAACGTTTCAGTTTGCTCATGG
AAAACGGTGTAACAAGGGTGAACACTATCCCATATCACCAGCTCACCGTCTTTCATTGCCATACGTAATT
CCGGATGAGCATTCATCAGGCGGGCAAGAATGTGAATAAAGGCCGGATAAAACTTGTGCTTATTTTTCTT
TACGGTCTTTAAAAAGGCCGTAATATCCAGCTGAACGGTCTGGTTATAGGTACATTGAGCAACTGACTGA
AATGCCTCAAAATGTTCTTTACGATGCCATTGGGATATATCAACGGTGGTATATCCAGTGATTTTTTTCT
CCATTTTAGCTTCCTTAGCTCCTGAAAATCTCGACAACTCAAAAAATACGCCCGGTAGTGATCTTATTTC
ATTATGGTGAAAGTTGGAACCTCTTACGTGCCGATCAACGTCTCATTTTCGCCAAAAGTTGGCCCAGGGC
TTCCCGGTATCAACAGGGACACCAGGATTTATTTATTCTGCGAAGTGATCTTCCGTCACAGGTATTTATT
CGGTCGAAAAGGATCTAGGTGAAGATCCTTTTTGATAATCTCATGACCAAAATCCCTTAACGTGAGTTTT
CGTTCCACTGAGCGTCAGACCCCGTAGAAAAGATCAAAGGATCTTCTTGAGATCCTTTTTTTCTGCGCGT
AATCTGCTGCTTGCAAACAAAAAAACCACCGCTACCAGCGGTGGTTTGTTTGCCGGATCAAGAGCTACCA
ACTCTTTTTCCGAAGGTAACTGGCTTCAGCAGAGCGCAGATACCAAATACTGTTCTTCTAGTGTAGCCGT
AGTTAGGCCACCACTTCAAGAACTCTGTAGCACCGCCTACATACCTCGCTCTGCTAATCCTGTTACCAGT
GGCTGCTGCCAGTGGCGATAAGTCGTGTCTTACCGGGTTGGACTCAAGACGATAGTTACCGGATAAGGCG
CAGCGGTCGGGCTGAACGGGGGGTTCGTGCACACAGCCCAGCTTGGAGCGAACGACCTACACCGAACT
